Addgene plasmid #67496: pSUPER-ARF3b
Purpose: Expression of shRNA targeting human ARF3b
Depositing lab: Richard Kahn. Depositing organization: Emory University. Publication: Isoform-selective effects of the depletion of ADP-ribosylation factors 1-5 on membrane traffic. Volpicelli-Daley LA, Li Y, Zhang CJ, Kahn RA. Mol Biol Cell. 2005 Oct;16(10):4495-508. Epub 2005 Jul 19. 10.1091/mbc.e04-12-1042 PubMed 16030262.
Backbone
  Vector backbone: pSUPER
  Vector type: Mammalian Expression, RNAi
Growth in bacteria
  Bacterial resistance: Ampicillin, 100 μg/mL
  Growth temperature: 37°C
  Growth strain: DH5alpha
  Copy number: High Copy
Gene/Insert
  Gene/Insert name: HsARF3 shRNA (alt name: pSUPER-ARF3b)
  gRNA/shRNA sequence: ACAGGATCTGCCTAATGCT
  Species: H. sapiens (human)
  Entrez Gene: ARF3
  Promoter: H1
  Cloning method: Restriction Enzyme; 5′ cloning site BglII (unknown if destroyed); 3′ cloning site HindIII (unknown if destroyed)
  Sequencing primers: 5′ M13-Fwd; 3′ M13-Rev
Terms and licenses: Academic/Nonprofit Terms; Industry Terms: Not Available to Industry
How to cite: pSUPER-ARF3b was a gift from Richard Kahn (Addgene plasmid # 67496 ; http://n2t.net/addgene:67496 ; RRID:Addgene_67496)
