[The description below was written by a language model from this plasmid's Addgene catalogue record.]
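Description:
pSUPER-ARF3b is a mammalian RNA interference plasmid built on the pSUPER backbone, designed to express a short hairpin RNA against human ARF3 (ADP-ribosylation factor 3). It is propagated in E. coli as a high-copy plasmid under ampicillin selection. The record lists no mammalian selectable marker and provides no feature table, so other backbone elements, including the origin of replication, cannot be confirmed from the information given.

The payload is a hairpin-encoding oligonucleotide insert placed between the BglII and HindIII sites of the vector, downstream of the H1 promoter. The record does not say whether these sites survived cloning. H1 is an RNA polymerase III promoter that produces small, defined transcripts lacking a poly(A) tail. This makes it well suited to driving a short inverted-repeat RNA that folds into a stem-loop. The cell's Dicer machinery processes the stem-loop into an siRNA, which directs degradation of the matching ARF3 mRNA. The "b" in the name suggests that this is one of several target sequences used against the same gene, although the record does not state this explicitly. M13 forward and reverse primer sites flank the cassette and allow the insert to be verified by sequencing.

The construct is used by transfection into human cells to deplete ARF3. It originates from work comparing the isoform-selective effects of knocking down individual ARF family members (ARF1 to ARF5) on membrane traffic, where isoform-specific hairpins help separate the contributions of these closely related small GTPases.
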