>Addgene plasmid #67496 | pSUPER-ARF3b | addgene partial sequence | sequence record 117933 | H1 5'-tcgctatgtgttctgggaaa-3'
TTGGATTTGGGATCTTATAAGTTCTGTATGAGACCACAGATCCCCACAGGATCTGCCTAATGCTTTCAAG
AGAAGCATTAGGCAGATCCTGTTTTTTGGAAAAGCTTATCGATACCGTCGACCTCGAGGGGGGGCCCGGT
ACCAGCTTTTGTTCCCTTTAGTGAGGGTTAATTTCGAGCTTGGCGTAATCATGGTCATAGCTGTTTCCTG
TGTGAAATTGTTATCCGCTCACAATTCCACACAACATACGAGCCGGAAGCATAAAGTGTAAAGCCTGGGG
TGCCTAATGAGTGAGCTAACTCACATTAATTGCGTTGCGCTCACTGCCCGCTTTCCAGTCGGGAAACCTG
TCGTGCCAGCTGCATTAATGAATCGGCCAACGCGCGGGGAGAGGCGGTTTGCGTATTGGGCGCTCTTCCG
CTTCCTCGCTCACTGACTCGCTGCGCTCGGTCGTTCGGCTGCGGCGAGCGGTATCAGCTCACTCAAAGGC
GGTAATACGGTTATCCACAGAATCAGGGGATAACGCAGGAAAGAACATGTGAGCAAAAGGCCAGCAAAAG
GCCAGGAACCGTAAAAAGGCCGCGTTGCTGGCGTTTTTCCATAGGCTCCGCCCCCCTGACGAGCATCACA
AAAATCGACGCTCAAGTCAGAGGTGGCGAAACCCGACAGGACTATAAAGATACCAGGCGTTTCCCCCTGG
AAGCTCCCTCGTGCGCTCTCCTGTTCCGACCCTGCCGCTTACCGGATACCTGTCCGCCTTTCTCCCTTCG
GGAAGCGTGGCGCTTTCTCATAGCTCACGCTGTAGGTATCTCAGTTCGGTGTAGGTCGTTCGCTCCAAGC
TGGGCTGTGTGCACGAACCCCCCGTTCAGCCCGACCGCTGCGCCTTATCCGGTAACTATCGTCTTGAGTC
CAACCCGGTAAGACACGACTTATCGCCACTGGCAGCAGCCACTG
